Addgene plasmid #146745: pCIneo-lambdaN-HA-HsTNRC6Biso1_1250-1723-F1370A_K
Purpose: Mammalian Expression of HsTNRC6Biso1_1250-1723-F1370A
Depositing lab: Elisa Izaurralde. Depositing organization: Max Planck Institute for Developmental Biology. Publication: Two PABPC1-binding sites in GW182 proteins promote miRNA-mediated gene silencing. Huntzinger E, Braun JE, Heimstädt S, Zekri L, Izaurralde E. EMBO J. 2010 Dec 15;29(24):4146-60. doi: 10.1038/emboj.2010.274 PubMed 21063388.
Backbone
  Vector backbone: pCI-neo
  Vector type: Mammalian Expression
Growth in bacteria
  Bacterial resistance: Ampicillin, 100 μg/mL
  Growth temperature: 37°C
  Growth strain: DH5alpha
  Copy number: High Copy
Gene/Insert
  Gene/Insert name: HsTNRC6Biso1_1250-1723-F1370A
  Species: H. sapiens (human)
  Entrez Gene: TNRC6B (a.k.a. GDSBA)
  Cloning method: Unknown
Terms and licenses: Academic/Nonprofit Terms; Industry Terms: Not Available to Industry
Depositor comments: ORF extracted from NCBI: NM_015088 Plasmids from this collection were made available to the research community and donated after the lab closed. Please note that the sequence provided by the depositing laboratory may be theoretical/predicted or based on Sanger sequencing results. There may be discrepancies between sequencing results obtained by Addgene and the depositor sequence. If an Addgene verified sequence is not available, please contact before placing your order to request that our lab fully sequence the plasmid.
How to cite: pCIneo-lambdaN-HA-HsTNRC6Biso1_1250-1723-F1370A_K was a gift from Elisa Izaurralde (Addgene plasmid # 146745 ; http://n2t.net/addgene:146745 ; RRID:Addgene_146745)
