[The description below was written by a language model from this plasmid's Addgene catalogue record and pLannotate feature annotations shown in this document.]
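Description:
pCIneo-lambdaN-HA-HsTNRC6Biso1_1250-1723-F1370A_K is a mammalian expression plasmid of about 7 kb built on the pCI-neo backbone. It is maintained in E. coli as a high-copy plasmid through a ColE1/pUC-type origin and selected with ampicillin via the β-lactamase gene. An f1 origin is also present. For mammalian cells, a separate cassette places the neomycin phosphotransferase gene under the SV40 enhancer/early promoter with a synthetic polyadenylation signal, which would allow G418 selection of stable transfectants.

The expression unit is driven by the human CMV immediate-early enhancer and promoter, followed by the chimeric β-globin/immunoglobulin intron that generally improves transcript processing and expression, and it ends at an SV40 poly(A) signal. T7 and T3 phage promoters flank the insert. The open reading frame fuses a short fragment of the bacteriophage lambda N protein and an HA epitope tag to residues 1250–1723 of human TNRC6B isoform 1, carrying an F1370A substitution. TNRC6B is a GW182-family scaffold protein that works with Argonaute proteins in miRNA-mediated silencing. The lambda N peptide binds BoxB RNA hairpins, so fusions of this kind are typically used in tethering assays, in which the protein is recruited directly to a BoxB-containing reporter mRNA to test its silencing activity independently of miRNAs. The HA tag permits detection or immunoprecipitation.

The associated study concerns PABPC1-binding sites in GW182 proteins. The point mutant was therefore presumably made to probe such an interaction, although the record does not state the effect of F1370A. The deposited sequence may be theoretical rather than fully verified.
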