Features (pLannotate 1.2.2; 21 found; start..end, strand, type, name):
    140..517     +  enhancer       CMV enhancer: human cytomegalovirus immediate early enhancer
    518..729     +  promoter       CMV promoter: human cytomegalovirus (CMV) immediate early promoter
    890..1022    +  intron         chimeric intron: chimera between introns from human β-globin and immunoglobulin heavy chain genes
   1067..1085    +  promoter       T7 promoter: promoter for bacteriophage T7 RNA polymerase
   1095..1169    +  CDS            N (fragment): REGN_LAMBD - Experimental evidence at protein level: Swiss-Prot protein existence level 1. Plays a role as a transcriptional antitermination factor that allows the virus to initiate its lytic phase. Activates expression of the delayed viral early genes by modifying host RNA polymerase (RNAP) into a form that is resistant to termination signals. This antitermination function requires the host NusA protein which serves to stabilize the interaction between antitermination protein N and host RNA polymerase. From Escherichia phage lambda (Bacteriophage lambda).
   1203..1229    +  CDS            3xHA (fragment): three tandem HA epitope tags
   1230..2651    +  CDS            TNRC6B (fragment): TNR6B_HUMAN - Also known as KIAA1093. Experimental evidence at protein level: Swiss-Prot protein existence level 1. Plays a role in RNA-mediated gene silencing by both micro- RNAs (miRNAs) and short interfering RNAs (siRNAs) (PubMed:16289642, PubMed:19167051, PubMed:19304925, PubMed:32354837). Required for miRNA- dependent translational repression and siRNA-dependent endonucleolytic cleavage of complementary mRNAs by argonaute family proteins (PubMed:16289642, PubMed:19167051, PubMed:19304925, PubMed:32354837). As scaffolding protein associates with argonaute proteins bound to partially comple
   2666..2683    -  promoter       T3 promoter (fragment): promoter for bacteriophage T3 RNA polymerase
   2701..2822    -  polyA_signal   SV40 poly(A) signal: SV40 polyadenylation signal
   2845..2913    -  CDS            large T antigen (fragment): large T antigen from SV40 (simian virus 40)
   2937..3004    +  CDS            lacZα (fragment): LacZα fragment of β-galactosidase; lacZ fragment
   3008..3436    +  rep_origin     f1 ori (sequence partly withheld): f1 bacteriophage origin of replication; arrow indicates direction of (+) strand synthesis
   3464..3515    -  misc_feature   bom (fragment): basis of mobility region from pBR322
   3580..3937    +  promoter       SV40 promoter: SV40 enhancer and early promoter
   3988..4779    +  CDS            neo: KKA2_KLEPN - Also known as kan, nptII. Experimental evidence at protein level: Swiss-Prot protein existence level 1. Resistance to kanamycin, neomycin, paromomycin, ribostamycin, butirosin and gentamicin B. From Klebsiella pneumoniae.
   4846..4894    +  polyA_signal   poly(A) signal: synthetic polyadenylation signal
   4914..4968    -  misc_feature   bom (fragment): basis of mobility region from pBR322
   5070..5105    -  CDS            rop (fragment): Rop protein, which maintains plasmids at low copy number; rop
   5200..5304    +  promoter       AmpR promoter: bla
   5305..6165    +  CDS            AmpR: β-lactamase; bla; confers resistance to ampicillin, carbenicillin, and related antibiotics
   6336..6924    +  rep_origin     ori: high-copy-number ColE1/pMB1/pBR322/pUC origin of replication
>Addgene plasmid #146745 | pCIneo-lambdaN-HA-HsTNRC6Biso1_1250-1723-F1370A_K | depositor full sequence | sequence record 289191 | Full Sequence
TCAATATTGGCCATTAGCCATATTATTCATTGGTTATATAGCATAAATCAATATTGGCTATTGGCCATTG
CATACGTTGTATCTATATCATAATATGTACATTTATATTGGCTCATGTCCAATATGACCGCCATGTTGGC
ATTGATTATTGACTAGTTATTAATAGTAATCAATTACGGGGTCATTAGTTCATAGCCCATATATGGAGTT
CCGCGTTACATAACTTACGGTAAATGGCCCGCCTGGCTGACCGCCCAACGACCCCCGCCCATTGACGTCA
ATAATGACGTATGTTCCCATAGTAACGCCAATAGGGACTTTCCATTGACGTCAATGGGTGGAGTATTTAC
GGTAAACTGCCCACTTGGCAGTACATCAAGTGTATCATATGCCAAGTCCGCCCCCTATTGACGTCAATGA
CGGTAAATGGCCCGCCTGGCATTATGCCCAGTACATGACCTTACGGGACTTTCCTACTTGGCAGTACATC
TACGTATTAGTCATCGCTATTACCATGGTGATGCGGTTTTGGCAGTACACCAATGGGCGTGGATAGCGGT
TTGACTCACGGGGATTTCCAAGTCTCCACCCCATTGACGTCAATGGGAGTTTGTTTTGGCACCAAAATCA
ACGGGACTTTCCAAAATGTCGTAACAACTGCGATCGCCCGCCCCGTTGACGCAAATGGGCGGTAGGCGTG
TACGGTGGGAGGTCTATATAAGCAGAGCTCGTTTAGTGAACCGTCAGATCACTAGAAGCTTTATTGCGGT
AGTTTATCACAGTTAAATTGCTAACGCAGTCAGTGCTTCTGACACAACAGTCTCGAACTTAAGCTGCAGT
GACTCTCTTAAGGTAGCCTTGCAGAAGTTGGTCGTGAGGCACTGGGCAGGTAAGTATCAAGGTTACAAGA
CAGGTTTAAGGAGACCAATAGAAACTGGGCTTGTCGAGACAGAGAAGACTCTTGCGTTTCTGATAGGCAC
CTATTGGTCTTACTGACATCCACTTTGCCTTTCTCTCCACAGGTGTCCACTCCCAGTTCAATTACAGCTC
TTAAGGCTAGAGTACTTAATACGACTCACTATAGGCTAGCCACCATGGACGCACAAACACGACGACGTGA
GCGTCGCGCTGAGAAACAAGCTCAATGGAAAGCTGCAAACCCACCGCTCGAGAATTCACGCGTGGTACCT
CTAGAGATGGCCTACCCATACGATGTTCCAGATTACGCTCCAGACCTTCAAACCAAAGGGCCAATACCTG
GATATGGTTCTGGCTTCAGCTCTGGCGGCATGGACTATGGCATGGTTGGTGGGAAGGAGGCTGGAACCGA
GTCTCGCTTTAAACAGTGGACCTCCATGATGGAGGGGCTGCCCTCTGTAGCCACACAGGAAGCCAATATG
CACAAAAATGGCGCTATAGTGGCCCCTGGTAAAACCCGGGGAGGGTCACCGTACAACCAGTTTGATATCA
TCCCTGGTGACACACTGGGTGGCCATACGGGTCCTGCTGGTGATAGCTGGTTACCTGCCAAATCTCCACC
AACAAATAAAATCGGAAGTAAATCCAGCAATGCCAGTTGGCCTCCAGAAGCCCAACCAGGAGTGCCATGG
AAAGGTATCCAAAACATTGACCCTGAATCTGACCCCTATGTCACCCCAGGAAGTGTGCTGGGGGGTACAG
CCACATCTCCCATTGTAGATACTGACCACCAACTGCTGCGGGATAACACCACAGGGTCTAATTCTTCCCT
CAACACCTCGCTGCCTTCACCTGGTGCCTGGCCCTACAGTGCCTCTGACAACTCCTTTACCAACGTTCAT
AGCACTTCAGCAAAGTTCCCTGATTACAAATCAACATGGTCCCCAGATCCCATAGGACACAACCCCACTC
ATCTCTCCAACAAGATGTGGAAAAACCATATTTCCTCCAGGAACACTACACCGCTGCCCCGCCCACCTCC
TGGTCTGACCAACCCCAAACCATCATCTCCCTGGAGCAGCACAGCACCCCGATCAGTCAGGGGGTGGGGG
ACACAGGACTCACGGCTCGCCTCGGCCTCTACCTGGAGTGATGGTGGCTCAGTTCGTCCTAGTTACTGGC
TGGTTCTTCACAATCTCACCCCACAGATTGATGGGTCAACCTTGAGAACGATCTGCATGCAGCATGGCCC
ACTGCTGACATTCCATCTGAATCTAACCCAGGGCACTGCCCTGATCCGATACAGCACCAAACAGGAGGCG
GCCAAGGCCCAAACTGCACTGCACATGTGTGTGTTGGGAAACACTACCATCCTTGCTGAGTTTGCCACTG
ATGATGAAGTCAGCCGCTTTCTGGCACAAGCTCAGCCCCCTACACCTGCAGCAACCCCAAGTGCGCCAGC
TGCGGGGTGGCAGTCGCTGGAGACCGGCCAGAACCAGTCAGATCCCGTGGGACCTGCTCTGAATCTTTTT
GGTGGGTCCACTGGGCTCGGGCAGTGGAGCAGCAGCGCTGGTGGCAGCAGCGGGGCCGATCTTGCTGGCG
CTTCATTGTGGGGGCCCCCAAACTATTCTTCTAGCTTATGGGGAGTCCCAACGGTGGAAGATCCCCATAG
GATGGGCAGCCCTGCTCCTTTACTACCTGGTGACCTTCTGGGAGGAGGGTCGGATTCAATCTGAGCGGCC
GCTTCCCTTTAGTGAGGGTTAATGCTTCGAGCAGACATGATAAGATACATTGATGAGTTTGGACAAACCA
CAACTAGAATGCAGTGAAAAAAATGCTTTATTTGTGAAATTTGTGATGCTATTGCTTTATTTGTAACCAT
TATAAGCTGCAATAAACAAGTTAACAACAACAATTGCATTCATTTTATGTTTCAGGTTCAGGGGGAGATG
TGGGAGGTTTTTTAAAGCAAGTAAAACCTCTACAAATGTGGTAAAATCCGATAAGGATCGATCCGGGCTG
GCGTAATAGCGAAGAGGCCCGCACCGATCGCCCTTCCCAACAGTTGCGCAGCCTGAATGGCGAATGG
[124 nt withheld, positions 3008-3131]
C
[91 nt withheld, positions 3133-3223]
A
[49 nt withheld, positions 3225-3273]
CCTTTGACGTTGGAGTCCACGTTCTTT
[37 nt withheld, positions 3301-3337]
ACCCTATCTCGGTCTATTCTTTTGATTTATAAGGGATTTTGCCGATTTCGGCCTATTGGTTAAAAAATGA
GCTGATTTAACAAAAATTTAACGCGAATTTTAACAAAATATTAACGCTTACAATTTCCTGATGCGGTATT
TTCTCCTTACGCATCTGTGCGGTATTTCACACCGCATACGCGGATCTGCGCAGCACCATGGCCTGAAATA
ACCTCTGAAAGAGGAACTTGGTTAGGTACCTTCTGAGGCGGAAAGAACCAGCTGTGGAATGTGTGTCAGT
TAGGGTGTGGAAAGTCCCCAGGCTCCCCAGCAGGCAGAAGTATGCAAAGCATGCATCTCAATTAGTCAGC
AACCAGGTGTGGAAAGTCCCCAGGCTCCCCAGCAGGCAGAAGTATGCAAAGCATGCATCTCAATTAGTCA
GCAACCATAGTCCCGCCCCTAACTCCGCCCATCCCGCCCCTAACTCCGCCCAGTTCCGCCCATTCTCCGC
CCCATGGCTGACTAATTTTTTTTATTTATGCAGAGGCCGAGGCCGCCTCGGCCTCTGAGCTATTCCAGAA
GTAGTGAGGAGGCTTTTTTGGAGGCCTAGGCTTTTGCAAAAAGCTTGATTCTTCTGACACAACAGTCTCG
AACTTAAGGCTAGAGCCACCATGATTGAACAAGATGGATTGCACGCAGGTTCTCCGGCCGCTTGGGTGGA
GAGGCTATTCGGCTATGACTGGGCACAACAGACAATCGGCTGCTCTGATGCCGCCGTGTTCCGGCTGTCA
GCGCAGGGGCGCCCGGTTCTTTTTGTCAAGACCGACCTGTCCGGTGCCCTGAATGAACTGCAGGACGAGG
CAGCGCGGCTATCGTGGCTGGCCACGACGGGCGTTCCTTGCGCAGCTGTGCTCGACGTTGTCACTGAAGC
GGGAAGGGACTGGCTGCTATTGGGCGAAGTGCCGGGGCAGGATCTCCTGTCATCTCACCTTGCTCCTGCC
GAGAAAGTATCCATCATGGCTGATGCAATGCGGCGGCTGCATACGCTTGATCCGGCTACCTGCCCATTCG
ACCACCAAGCGAAACATCGCATCGAGCGAGCACGTACTCGGATGGAAGCCGGTCTTGTCGATCAGGATGA
TCTGGACGAAGAGCATCAGGGGCTCGCGCCAGCCGAACTGTTCGCCAGGCTCAAGGCGCGCATGCCCGAC
GGCGAGGATCTCGTCGTGACCCATGGCGATGCCTGCTTGCCGAATATCATGGTGGAAAATGGCCGCTTTT
CTGGATTCATCGACTGTGGCCGGCTGGGTGTGGCGGACCGCTATCAGGACATAGCGTTGGCTACCCGTGA
TATTGCTGAAGAGCTTGGCGGCGAATGGGCTGACCGCTTCCTCGTGCTTTACGGTATCGCCGCTCCCGAT
TCGCAGCGCATCGCCTTCTATCGCCTTCTTGACGAGTTCTTCTGAGCGGGACTCTGGGGTTCGAAATGAC
CGACCAAGCGACGCCCAACCTGCCATCACGATGGCCGCAATAAAATATCTTTATTTTCATTACATCTGTG
TGTTGGTTTTTTGTGTGAATCGATAGCGATAAGGATCCGCGTATGGTGCACTCTCAGTACAATCTGCTCT
GATGCCGCATAGTTAAGCCAGCCCCGACACCCGCCAACACCCGCTGACGCGCCCTGACGGGCTTGTCTGC
TCCCGGCATCCGCTTACAGACAAGCTGTGACCGTCTCCGGGAGCTGCATGTGTCAGAGGTTTTCACCGTC
ATCACCGAAACGCGCGAGACGAAAGGGCCTCGTGATACGCCTATTTTTATAGGTTAATGTCATGATAATA
ATGGTTTCTTAGACGTCAGGTGGCACTTTTCGGGGAAATGTGCGCGGAACCCCTATTTGTTTATTTTTCT
AAATACATTCAAATATGTATCCGCTCATGAGACAATAACCCTGATAAATGCTTCAATAATATTGAAAAAG
GAAGAGTATGAGTATTCAACATTTCCGTGTCGCCCTTATTCCCTTTTTTGCGGCATTTTGCCTTCCTGTT
TTTGCTCACCCAGAAACGCTGGTGAAAGTAAAAGATGCTGAAGATCAGTTGGGTGCACGAGTGGGTTACA
TCGAACTGGATCTCAACAGCGGTAAGATCCTTGAGAGTTTTCGCCCCGAAGAACGTTTTCCAATGATGAG
CACTTTTAAAGTTCTGCTATGTGGCGCGGTATTATCCCGTATTGACGCCGGGCAAGAGCAACTCGGTCGC
CGCATACACTATTCTCAGAATGACTTGGTTGAGTACTCACCAGTCACAGAAAAGCATCTTACGGATGGCA
TGACAGTAAGAGAATTATGCAGTGCTGCCATAACCATGAGTGATAACACTGCGGCCAACTTACTTCTGAC
AACGATCGGAGGACCGAAGGAGCTAACCGCTTTTTTGCACAACATGGGGGATCATGTAACTCGCCTTGAT
CGTTGGGAACCGGAGCTGAATGAAGCCATACCAAACGACGAGCGTGACACCACGATGCCTGTAGCAATGG
CAACAACGTTGCGCAAACTATTAACTGGCGAACTACTTACTCTAGCTTCCCGGCAACAATTAATAGACTG
GATGGAGGCGGATAAAGTTGCAGGACCACTTCTGCGCTCGGCCCTTCCGGCTGGCTGGTTTATTGCTGAT
AAATCTGGAGCCGGTGAGCGTGGGTCTCGCGGTATCATTGCAGCACTGGGGCCAGATGGTAAGCCCTCCC
GTATCGTAGTTATCTACACGACGGGGAGTCAGGCAACTATGGATGAACGAAATAGACAGATCGCTGAGAT
AGGTGCCTCACTGATTAAGCATTGGTAACTGTCAGACCAAGTTTACTCATATATACTTTAGATTGATTTA
AAACTTCATTTTTAATTTAAAAGGATCTAGGTGAAGATCCTTTTTGATAATCTCATGACCAAAATCCCTT
AACGTGAGTTTTCGTTCCACTGAGCGTCAGACCCCGTAGAAAAGATCAAAGGATCTTCTTGAGATCCTTT
TTTTCTGCGCGTAATCTGCTGCTTGCAAACAAAAAAACCACCGCTACCAGCGGTGGTTTGTTTGCCGGAT
CAAGAGCTACCAACTCTTTTTCCGAAGGTAACTGGCTTCAGCAGAGCGCAGATACCAAATACTGTTCTTC
TAGTGTAGCCGTAGTTAGGCCACCACTTCAAGAACTCTGTAGCACCGCCTACATACCTCGCTCTGCTAAT
CCTGTTACCAGTGGCTGCTGCCAGTGGCGATAAGTCGTGTCTTACCGGGTTGGACTCAAGACGATAGTTA
CCGGATAAGGCGCAGCGGTCGGGCTGAACGGGGGGTTCGTGCACACAGCCCAGCTTGGAGCGAACGACCT
ACACCGAACTGAGATACCTACAGCGTGAGCTATGAGAAAGCGCCACGCTTCCCGAAGGGAGAAAGGCGGA
CAGGTATCCGGTAAGCGGCAGGGTCGGAACAGGAGAGCGCACGAGGGAGCTTCCAGGGGGAAACGCCTGG
TATCTTTATAGTCCTGTCGGGTTTCGCCACCTCTGACTTGAGCGTCGATTTTTGTGATGCTCGTCAGGGG
GGCGGAGCCTATGGAAAAACGCCAGCAACGCGGCCTTTTTACGGTTCCTGGCCTTTTGCTGGCCTTTTGC
TCACATGGCTCGACAGATCT
